Addgene plasmid #227573: pEPDG1CB0010
Purpose: Level 1 - Position 2 with 35S promoter and terminator for plant expression, with mutations in CDS
Depositing lab: Nicola Patron. Depositing organization: Earlham Institute. Publication: Biosynthesis and bioactivity of anti-inflammatory triterpenoids in Calendula officinalis. Golubova D, Salmon M, Su H, Tansley C, Kaithakottil GG, Linsmith G, Schudoma C, Swarbreck D, O'Connell MA, Patron NJ. Nat Commun. 2025 Jul 28;16(1):6941. doi: 10.1038/s41467-025-62269-w. PubMed 40721615.
Backbone
  Vector backbone: pICH47742
  Vector type: Plant Expression
Growth in bacteria
  Bacterial resistance: Ampicillin, 100 μg/mL
  Growth temperature: 37°C
  Growth strain: DH5alpha
  Copy number: High Copy
Gene/Insert
  Gene/Insert name: 35Sshort_TMV_CYP716A392 (H424R)_35S
  Species: Calendula officinalis
  Mutation: H424R, BsaI sites removed by silent mutation
  Promoter: 35Sshort_TMV (pICH51277)
  Cloning method: Restriction Enzyme; 5′ cloning site BsaI (destroyed during cloning); 3′ cloning site BsaI (destroyed during cloning)
Terms and licenses: Academic/Nonprofit Terms; Industry Terms: Not Available to Industry
How to cite: pEPDG1CB0010 was a gift from Nicola Patron (Addgene plasmid # 227573 ; http://n2t.net/addgene:227573 ; RRID:Addgene_227573)
