[The description below was written by a language model from this plasmid's Addgene catalogue record and pLannotate feature annotations shown in this document.]
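Description:
pEPDG1CB0010 is a Golden Gate/MoClo Level 1 plant expression plasmid built in the pICH47742 backbone, the acceptor that places a transcription unit at Position 2 for later assembly into multigene constructs. It is a binary-type vector. The annotated sequence (about 6.6 kb) shows nopaline-type left and right T-DNA border repeats flanking the payload. It also shows a broad-host-range incP oriV with its trfA replication protein, which support maintenance in Agrobacterium, and a high-copy ColE1/pUC origin for propagation in E. coli. Selection in bacteria is by ampicillin resistance (β-lactamase under its own promoter). No plant selectable marker appears in the feature table.

The payload is a single transcription unit assembled through BsaI sites that were destroyed during cloning. A short CaMV 35S promoter combined with the tobacco mosaic virus Ω leader, a translational enhancer, drives strong constitutive expression of CYP716A392 from Calendula officinalis. The unit is terminated by the CaMV 35S polyadenylation signal. The coding sequence carries an H424R substitution, and internal BsaI sites were removed by silent mutation to make it compatible with Golden Gate assembly. The automated annotation labels this open reading frame as CYP716A94 from Kalopanax septemlobus, a β-amyrin C-28 oxidase. This is a best match by homology to a related CYP716A family member rather than the insert's identity. The short "SET1" and TetR fragments are probably incidental matches.

The associated work concerns triterpenoid biosynthesis in Calendula, so the plasmid appears intended for Agrobacterium-mediated expression in plants to test how the H424R mutation affects this cytochrome P450. The record does not describe the expected effect of the mutation.
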