Features (pLannotate 1.2.2; 14 found; start..end, strand, type, name):
     42..66      +  misc_feature   RB T-DNA repeat: right border repeat from nopaline C58 T-DNA
    178..198     -  CDS            TetR (fragment): tetracycline resistance regulatory protein; tetR
    222..1370    -  CDS            trfA: trans-acting replication protein that binds to and activates oriV
   1706..2294    -  rep_origin     ori: high-copy-number ColE1/pMB1/pBR322/pUC origin of replication
   2465..3325    -  CDS            AmpR: β-lactamase; bla; confers resistance to ampicillin, carbenicillin, and related antibiotics
   3326..3430    -  promoter       AmpR promoter: bla
   3517..4148    -  rep_origin     oriV: incP origin of replication
   4240..4264    +  misc_feature   LB T-DNA repeat: left border repeat from nopaline C58 T-DNA
   4450..4795    +  promoter       CaMV 35S promoter: strong constitutive promoter from cauliflower mosaic virus
   4747..4793    +  promoter       minimal CaMV 35S promoter: minimal 35S promoter from cauliflower mosaic virus
   4824..4877    +  misc_feature   TMV Ω: translational enhancer from the tobacco mosaic virus 5'-leader sequence (Gallie et al., 1988)
   4886..6322    +  CDS            CYP716A94: C7A94_KALSE - Experimental evidence at protein level: Swiss-Prot protein existence level 1. Catalyzes the oxidation of the methyl group to a carboxyl group at the C-28 position of beta-amyrin to form oleanolate. From Kalopanax septemlobus (Castor aralia) (Acanthopanax septemlobus).
   6340..6357    +  CDS            SET1 (fragment): solubility-enhancement tag derived from T7 phage gene 10B
   6392..6566    +  polyA_signal   CaMV poly(A) signal: cauliflower mosaic virus polyadenylation signal
>Addgene plasmid #227573 | pEPDG1CB0010 | addgene full sequence | sequence record 455514 | Addgene NGS Result
ACTATTGTCTTCTGCACGAAGTGGTTTAAACTATCAGTGTTTGACAGGATATATTGGCGGGTAAACCTAA
GAGAAAAGAGCGTTTATTAGAATAATCGGATATTTAAAAGGGCGTGAAAAGGTTTATCCGTTCGTCCATT
TGTATGTGCATGCCAACCACAGGGTTCCCCAGATCAGGCGCTGGCTGCTGAACCCCCAGCCGGAACTGAC
CCCACAAGGCCCTAGCGTTTGCAATGCACCAGGTCATCATTGACCCAGGCGTGTTCCACCAGGCCGCTGC
CTCGCAACTCTTCGCAGGCTTCGCCGACCTGCTCGCGCCACTTCTTCACGCGGGTGGAATCCGATCCGCA
CATGAGGCGGAAGGTTTCCAGCTTGAGCGGGTACGGCTCCCGGTGCGAGCTGAAATAGTCGAACATCCGT
CGGGCCGTCGGCGACAGCTTGCGGTACTTCTCCCATATGAATTTCGTGTAGTGGTCGCCAGCAAACAGCA
CGACGATTTCCTCGTCGATCAGGACCTGGCAACGGGACGTTTTCTTGCCACGGTCCAGGACGCGGAAGCG
GTGCAGCAGCGACACCGATTCCAGGTGCCCAACGCGGTCGGACGTGAAGCCCATCGCCGTCGCCTGTAGG
CGCGACAGGCATTCCTCGGCCTTCGTGTAATACCGGCCATTGATCGACCAGCCCAGGTCCTGGCAAAGCT
CGTAGAACGTGAAGGTGATCGGCTCGCCGATAGGGGTGCGCTTCGCGTACTCCAACACCTGCTGCCACAC
CAGTTCGTCATCGTCGGCCCGCAGCTCGACGCCGGTGTAGGTGATCTTCACGTCCTTGTTGACGTGGAAA
ATGACCTTGTTTTGCAGCGCCTCGCGCGGGATTTTCTTGTTGCGCGTGGTGAACAGGGCAGAGCGGGCCG
TGTCGTTTGTCATCGCTCGCATCGTGTCCGGCCACGGCGCAATATCGAACAAGGAAAGCTGCATTTCCTT
GATCTGCTGCTTCGTGTGTTTCAGCAACGCGGCCTGCTTGGCCTCGCTGACCTGTTTTGCCAGGTCCTCG
CCGGCGGTTTTTCGCTTCTTGGTCGTCATAGTTCCTCGCGTGTCGATGGTCATCGACTTCGCCAAACCTG
CCGCCTCCTGTTCAAGACGACGCGAACGCTCCACGGCGGCCGATGGCGCGGGCAGGGCAGGGGGAGCCAG
TTGCACGCTGTCGCGCTCGATCTTGGCCGTAGCTTGCTGGACCATCGAGCCGACGGACTGGAAGGTTTCG
CGGGGCGCACGCATGACGGTGCGGCTTGCGATGGTTTCGGCATCCTCGGCGGAAAACCCCGCGTCGATCA
GTTCTTGCCTGTATGCCTTCCGGTCAAACGTCCGATTCATTCACCCTCCTTGCGGGATTGCCCCGACTCA
CGCCGGGGCAATGTGCCCTTATTCCTGATTTGACCCGCCTGGTGCCTTGGTGTCCAGATAATCCACCTTA
TCGGCAATGAAGTCGGTCCCGTAGACCGTCTGGCCGTCCTTCTCGTACTTGGTATTCCGAATCTTGCCCT
GCACGAATACCAGCGACCCCTTGCCCAAATACTTGCCGTGGGCCTCGGCCTGAGAGCCAAAACACTTGAT
GCGGAAGAAGTCGGTGCGCTCCTGCTTGTCGCCGGCATCGTTGCGCCACATCTAGGATCTGCCAGGAACC
GTAAAAAGGCCGCGTTGCTGGCGTTTTTCCATAGGCTCCGCCCCCCTGACGAGCATCACAAAAATCGACG
CTCAAGTCAGAGGTGGCGAAACCCGACAGGACTATAAAGATACCAGGCGTTTCCCCCTGGAAGCTCCCTC
GTGCGCTCTCCTGTTCCGACCCTGCCGCTTACCGGATACCTGTCCGCCTTTCTCCCTTCGGGAAGCGTGG
CGCTTTCTCATAGCTCACGCTGTAGGTATCTCAGTTCGGTGTAGGTCGTTCGCTCCAAGCTGGGCTGTGT
GCACGAACCCCCCGTTCAGCCCGACCGCTGCGCCTTATCCGGTAACTATCGTCTTGAGTCCAACCCGGTA
AGACACGACTTATCGCCACTGGCAGCAGCCACTGGTAACAGGATTAGCAGAGCGAGGTATGTAGGCGGTG
CTACAGAGTTCTTGAAGTGGTGGCCTAACTACGGCTACACTAGAAGAACAGTATTTGGTATCTGCGCTCT
GCTGAAGCCAGTTACCTTCGGAAAAAGAGTTGGTAGCTCTTGATCCGGCAAACAAACCACCGCTGGTAGC
GGTGGTTTTTTTGTTTGCAAGCAGCAGATTACGCGCAGAAAAAAAGGATCTCAAGAAGATCCTTTGATCT
TTTCTACGGGGTCTGACGCTCAGTGGAACGAAAACTCACGTTAAGGGATTTTGGTCATGAGATTATCAAA
AAGGATCTTCACCTAGATCCTTTTAAATTAAAAATGAAGTTTTAAATCAATCTAAAGTATATATGAGTAA
ACTTGGTCTGACAGTTACCAATGCTTAATCAGTGAGGCACCTATCTCAGCGATCTGTCTATTTCGTTCAT
CCATAGTTGCCTGACTCCCCGTCGTGTAGATAACTACGATACGGGAGGGCTTACCATCTGGCCCCAGTGC
TGCAATGATACCGCGAGAACCACGCTCACCGGCTCCAGATTTATCAGCAATAAACCAGCCAGCCGGAAGG
GCCGAGCGCAGAAGTGGTCCTGCAACTTTATCCGCCTCCATCCAGTCTATTAATTGTTGCCGGGAAGCTA
GAGTAAGTAGTTCGCCAGTTAATAGTTTGCGCAACGTTGTTGCCATTGCTACAGGCATCGTGGTGTCACG
CTCGTCGTTTGGTATGGCTTCATTCAGCTCCGGTTCCCAACGATCAAGGCGAGTTACATGATCCCCCATG
TTGTGCAAAAAAGCGGTTAGCTCCTTCGGTCCTCCGATCGTTGTCAGAAGTAAGTTGGCCGCAGTGTTAT
CACTCATGGTTATGGCAGCACTGCATAATTCTCTTACTGTCATGCCATCCGTAAGATGCTTTTCTGTGAC
TGGTGAGTACTCAACCAAGTCATTCTGAGAATAGTGTATGCGGCGACCGAGTTGCTCTTGCCCGGCGTCA
ATACGGGATAATACCGCGCCACATAGCAGAACTTTAAAAGTGCTCATCATTGGAAAACGTTCTTCGGGGC
GAAAACTCTCAAGGATCTTACCGCTGTTGAGATCCAGTTCGATGTAACCCACTCGTGCACCCAACTGATC
TTCAGCATCTTTTACTTTCACCAGCGTTTCTGGGTGAGCAAAAACAGGAAGGCAAAATGCCGCAAAAAAG
GGAATAAGGGCGACACGGAAATGTTGAATACTCATACTCTTCCTTTTTCAATATTATTGAAGCATTTATC
AAGGTTATTGTCTCATGAGCGGATACATATTTGAATGTATTTAGAAAAATAAACAAATAGGGGTTCCGCG
CACGAATTGGCCAGCGCTGCCATTTTTGGGGTGAGGCCGTTCGCGGCCGAGGGGCGCAGCCCCTGGGGGG
ATGGGAGGCCCGCGTTAGCGGGCCGGGAGGGTTCGAGAAGGGGGGGCACCCCCCTTCGGCGTGCGCGGTC
ACGCGCACAGGGCGCAGCCCTGGTTAAAAACAAGGTTTATAAATATTGGTTTAAAAGCAGGTTAAAAGAC
AGGTTAGCGGTGGCCGAAAAACGGGCGGAAACCCTTGCAAATGCTGGATTTTCTGCCTGTGGACAGCCCC
TCAAATGTCAATAGGTGCGCCCCTCATCTGTCAGCACTCTGCCCCTCAAGTGTCAAGGATCGCGCCCCTC
ATCTGTCAGTAGTCGCGCCCCTCAAGTGTCAATACCGCAGGGCACTTATCCCCAGGCTTGTCCACATCAT
CTGTGGGAAACTCGCGTAAAATCAGGCGTTTTCGCCGATTTGCGAGGCTGGCCAGCTCCACGTCGCCGGC
CGAAATCGAGCCTGCCCCTCATCTGTCAACGCCGCGCCGGGTGAGTCGGCCCCTCAAGTGTCAACGTCCG
CCCCTCATCTGTCAGTGAGGGCCAAGTTTTCCGCGAGGTATCCACAACGCCGGCGGCCGCGGTGTCTCGC
ACACGGCTTCGACGGCGTTTCTGGCGCGTTTGCAGGGCCATAGACGGCCGCCAGCCCAGCGGCGAGGGCA
ACCAGCCCGGTGAGCGTCGCAAAGGAGATCCTGATCTGACTGATGGGCTGCCTGTATCGAGTGGTGATTT
TGTGCCGAGCTGCCGGTCGGGGAGCTGTTGGCTGGCTGGTGGCAGGATATATTGTGGTGTAAACAAATTG
ACGCTTAGACAACTTAATAACACATTGCGGACGTTTTTAATGTACTGGGGTGGATGCAGTGGGCCCCACT
CTGTGAAGACAAGCAAGAATTCAAGCTTGGAGGTCAACATGGTGGAGCACGACACTCTGGTCTACTCCAA
AAATGTCAAAGATACAGTCTCAGAAGATCAAAGGGCTATTGAGACTTTTCAACAAAGGATAATTTCGGGA
AACCTCCTCGGATTCCATTGCCCAGCTATCTGTCACTTCATCGAAAGGACAGTAGAAAAGGAAGGTGGCT
CCTACAAATGCCATCATTGCGATAAAGGAAAGGCTATCATTCAAGATCTCTCTGCCGACAGTGGTCCCAA
AGATGGACCCCCACCCACGAGGAGCATCGTGGAAAAAGAAGAGGTTCCAACCACGTCTACAAAGCAAGTG
GATTGATGTGACATCTCCACTGACGTAAGGGATGACGCACAATCCCACTATCCTTCGCAAGACCCTTCCT
CTATATAAGGAAGTTCATTTCATTTGGAGAGGACACGCTCGAGTATAAGAGCTCATTTTTACAACAATTA
CCAACAACAACAAACAACAAACAACATTACAATTACATTTACAATTATCGATACAATGGAAATCTTCTAT
GCTTCTATTCTCTCTCTCTTTGTTCTTGTTGTTTCTTTTTCTCTTCATTTTTTCTTCTACAATTCAAAAC
AACCCGAAGATCAGAAACTACTTCCACCGGGTAGAACGGGCTGGCCCATAATCGGGGAAAGTCTCGAGTT
TCTCGGAAGCGGTTGGTACGGTCATCCCGAAAAGTTCATACTTGACCGAATGTCTAAGTTTTCGCCTATA
GTATTTAGGTCATCTCTCTTGCTAGAGGATGCTGCAGTGATGTGTGGTGCTCAAGGTAACAAATTCTTGT
TCTCAAATGAGAACAAACTAGTCCAAGTATGGTGGCCCGCTTCGGTCGACAAAATCTTTCCATCGGCTAA
CAAAACCTACAAAACCGAAACGATTAAAATGCGAAAAATGCTCCCAAATTTCCTCAAACCCGAAGCCTTG
CAACGATACATTCCAATCATGGATATTACCACACAAAAACACTTTGCCGCGGGATGGGAAGGGAAGAAAG
AAGTTGTGACTTATGAACTTACTAGAAACTTTGCTTTTTGGCTTGCGTGCAAGATCTTTTTAGATATCGA
TGATCCTGAACGGGTCAGATATTTATCTGGCCCGTTTGAGAGCATCGTTACGGGGATCCTGTCAATCCCC
ATTGATCTTCCTGGGACGCCGTTTAGAAGAGGAATCAATGGGTCCAACTTCATAATAAAGGAACTTGTGG
CTATTGTGAAGCAAAGGAAAATTGATTTGGCTCAAGGGAAAGCAACACCAACCCAAGATATATTGTCACA
TATGATTCTATTTAGCGACGAAGATGGCGAGTTCATGACCGAACACGACATTTCGGGCAAGATTCTTGCG
TTGTTGATCGGTGGGCATGACACTGCGAGCTCCGCTACGGCTTTTATTGTGAAGTATCTTGCCGAATTGC
CTGAAATCTACGATGGAGTCTACAATGAACAAATGGAAATTGCAAAATCTAAAGCAGCTGGAGAATTATT
GAATTGGGAGGATCTATCAAAGATGAAATACTCATGGAAAGTTGCATGTGAAGTTCTTAGATTAGTCCCA
CCGGCCCAAGGTGCTTTTAGAGAAGCCCTTACAGATTTCATGTACAATGGTTACTCTATCCCCAAGGGCT
GGAAGTTATATTGGAGTGCAAGCTCAACCCATAAAAACCCCGAGGTGTTCCCGGAACCCGAAAAATTTGA
CCCGTCAAGATTTGATGGCAGCGGGCCAGCACCTTACACGTTCGTGCCATTTGGAGGAGGCCCGAGAATG
TGTCCCGGAAAAGAGTACGCCCGATTAGAAATACTCGTGTTTATGCATCATCTCGTGACAAAATTCAAAT
GGGAGAAAATGATTCCCGATGAGCCCGTTGTGTTCAACCCGATGCCTAGCCCTGCCAAGGGACTTCCTAT
TCGTATTTACCCTCATAAAGCTGGTTCGTAAGTCGACCGGCTGCTAACAAAGCCCGAGCTTCTCTAGCTA
GAGTCGATCGACAAGCTCGAGTTTCTCCATAATAATGTGTGAGTAGTTCCCAGATAAGGGAATTAGGGTT
CCTATAGGGTTTCGCTCATGTGTTGAGCATATAAGAAACCCTTAGTATGTATTTGTATTTGTAAAATACT
TCTATCAATAAAATTTCTAATTCCTAAAACCAAAATCCAGTACTAAAATCCAGATCGCT
